>Addgene plasmid #156661 | pD649-HAsp-BTNL8-Fc(DAPA)-AviTag-6xHis | addgene full sequence | sequence record 472827 | Addgene NGS Result
TTTCAATATTATTGAAGCATTTATCAGGGTTATTGTCTCATGAGCGGATACATATTTGAATGTATTTAGA
AAAATAAACAAATAGGGGTCAGTGTTACAACCAATTAACCAATTCTGAACATTATCGCGAGCCCATTTAT
ACCTGAATATGGCTCATAACACCCCTTGCTCATGACCAAAATCCCTTAACGTGAGTTACGCGCGCGTCGT
TCCACTGAGCGTCAGACCCCGTAGAAAAGATCAAAGGATCTTCTTGAGATCCTTTTTTTCTGCGCGTAAT
CTGCTGCTTGCAAACAAAAAAACCACCGCTACCAGCGGTGGTTTGTTTGCCGGATCAAGAGCTACCAACT
CTTTTTCCGAAGGTAACTGGCTTCAGCAGAGCGCAGATACCAAATACTGTTCTTCTAGTGTAGCCGTAGT
TAGCCCACCACTTCAAGAACTCTGTAGCACCGCCTACATACCTCGCTCTGCTAATCCTGTTACCAGTGGC
TGCTGCCAGTGGCGATAAGTCGTGTCTTACCGGGTTGGACTCAAGACGATAGTTACCGGATAAGGCGCAG
CGGTCGGGCTGAACGGGGGGTTCGTGCACACAGCCCAGCTTGGAGCGAACGACCTACACCGAACTGAGAT
ACCTACAGCGTGAGCTATGAGAAAGCGCCACGCTTCCCGAAGGGAGAAAGGCGGACAGGTATCCGGTAAG
CGGCAGGGTCGGAACAGGAGAGCGCACGAGGGAGCTTCCAGGGGGAAACGCCTGGTATCTTTATAGTCCT
GTCGGGTTTCGCCACCTCTGACTTGAGCGTCGATTTTTGTGATGCTCGTCAGGGGGGCGGAGCCTATGGA
AAAACGCCAGCAACGCGGCCTTTTTACGGTTCCTGGCCTTTTGCTGGCCTTTTGCTCACATGTTCTTTCC
TGCGTTATCCCCTGATTCTGTGGATAACCGTATTACCGCCTTTGAGTGAGCTGATACCGCTCGCCGCAGC
CGAACGACCGAGCGCAGCGAGTCAGTGAGCGAGGAAGCGGAAGGCGAGAGTAGGGAACTGCCAGGCATCA
AACTAAGCAGAAGGCCCCTGACGGATGGCCTTTTTGCGTTTCTACAAACTCTTTCTGTGTTGTAAAACGA
CGGCCAGTCTTAAGCTCGGGCCCCCTGGGCGGTTCTGATAACGAGTAATCGTTAATCCGCAAATAACGTA
AAAACCCGCTTCGGCGGGTTTTTTTATGGGGGGAGTTTAGGGAAAGAGCATTTGTCAGAATATTTAAGGG
CGCCTGTCACTTTGCTTGATATATGAGAATTATTTAACCTTATAAATGAGAAAAAAGCAACGCACTTTAA
ATAAGATACGTTGCTTTTTCGATTGATGAACACCTATAATTAAACTATTCATCTATTATTTATGATTTTT
TGTATATACAATATTTCTAGTTTGTTAAAGAGAATTAAGAAAATAAATCTCGAAAATAATAAAGGGAAAA
TCAGTTTTTGATATCAAAATTATACATGTCAACGATAATACAAAATATAATACAAACTATAAGATGTTAT
CAGTATTTATTATCATTTAGAATAAATTTTGTGTCGCCCTTAATTGTGAGCGGATAACAATTACGAGCTT
CATGCACAGTGGCGTTGACTCAATATTGGCCATTAGCCATATTATTCATTGGTTATATAGCATAAATCAA
TATTGGCTATTGGCCATTGCATACGTTGTATCTATATCATAATATGTACATTTATATTGGCTCATGTCCA
ATATGACCGCCATGTTGGCATTGATTATTGACTAGTTATTAATAGTAATCAATTACGGGGTCATTAGTTC
ATAGCCCATATATGGAGTTCCGCGTTACATAACTTACGGTAAATGGCCCGCCTGGCTGACCGCCCAACGA
CCCCCGCCCATTGACGTCAATAATGACGTATGTTCCCATAGTAACGCCAATAGGGACTTTCCATTGACGT
CAATGGGTGGAGTATTTACGGTAAACTGCCCACTTGGCAGTACATCAAGTGTATCATATGCCAAGTACGC
CCCCTATTGACGTCAATGACGGTAAATGGCCCGCCTGGCATTATGCCCAGTACATGACCTTATGGGACTT
TCCTACTTGGCAGTACATCTACGTATTAGTCATCGCTATTACCATGGTGATGCGGTTTTGGCAGTACATC
AATGGGCGTGGATAGCGGTTTGACTCACGGGGATTTCCAAGTCTCCACCCCATTGACGTCAATGGGAGTT
TGTTTTGGCACCAAAATCAACGGGACTTTCCAAAATGTCGTAACAACTCCGCCCCATTGACGCAAATGGG
CGGTAGGCGTGTACGGTGGGAGGTCTATATAAGCAGAGCTCGTTTAGTGAACCGTCAGATCGCCTGGAGA
CGCCATCCACGCTGTTTTGACCTCCATAGAAGACACCGGGACCGATCCAGCCTCCGCGGCCGGGAACGGT
GCATTGGAACGCGGATTCCCCGTGCCAAGAGTGACGTAAGTACCGCCTATAGAGTCTATAGGCCCACCCC
CTTGGCTTCGTTAGAACGCGGCTACAATTAATACATAACCTTATGTATCATACACATACGATTTAGGTGA
CACTATAGAATAACATCCACTTTGCCTTTCTCTCCACAGGTGTCCACTCCCAGGTCCAACTGCACCTCGG
TTCTATCGAAAACGCGCCTGCTAGCGCCACCATGAAGACCATCATTGCCCTGAGCTACATCTTCTGCCTG
GTGTTCGCTGCGGCCGCCCAATGGCAAGTGTTTGGACCTGATAAGCCTGTGCAGGCCCTCGTGGGAGAAG
ATGCCGCCTTTAGCTGCTTTCTGAGCCCCAAGACAAACGCCGAAGCCATGGAAGTGCGGTTCTTCAGAGG
CCAGTTTAGCAGCGTGGTGCACCTGTACAGAGATGGCAAGGACCAGCCTTTCATGCAGATGCCCCAGTAC
CAGGGCAGAACAAAGCTGGTCAAGGACTCTATCGCCGAGGGCAGAATCAGCCTGCGGCTGGAAAACATCA
CAGTGCTGGATGCCGGCCTGTACGGCTGTAGAATCAGCAGCCAGAGCTACTACCAGAAGGCCATCTGGGA
GCTGCAAGTGTCTGCTCTGGGAAGCGTGCCACTGATCAGCATCACAGGCTACGTGGACAGAGACATCCAG
CTGCTGTGTCAGAGCAGCGGCTGGTTTCCTAGACCTACCGCCAAGTGGAAGGGCCCTCAGGGCCAAGATC
TGAGCACCGACAGCCGGACCAATAGAGACATGCACGGCCTGTTCGACGTGGAAATCTCCCTGACCGTGCA
AGAGAATGCCGGCAGCATCAGCTGTAGCATGAGACACGCCCACCTGAGCAGAGAAGTGGAAAGCAGAGTG
CAGATCGGCGACACCTTCTTCGAGCCTATTAGCTGGCACCTGGCCACCAAAGGCGCGCCGGGCGGCGACA
AGACCCACACCTGCCCCCCCTGCCCAGCTCCAGAACTGCTGGGAGGGCCTTCCGTGTTCCTGTTCCCCCC
CAAGCCCAAGGACACCCTGATGATCAGCAGGACCCCCGAGGTGACCTGCGTGGTGGTGGCCGTGTCCCAC
GAGGACCCAGAGGTGAAGTTCAACTGGTACGTGGACGGCGTGGAGGTGCACAACGCCAAGACCAAGCCCA
GAGAGGAGCAGTACAACAGCACCTACAGGGTGGTGTCCGTGCTGACCGTGCTGCACCAGGACTGGCTGAA
CGGCAAAGAATACAAGTGCAAAGTCTCCAACAAGGCCCTGGCTGCCCCAATCGAAAAGACAATCAGCAAG
GCCAAGGGCCAGCCACGGGAGCCCCAGGTGTACACCCTGCCCCCCAGCCGGGAGGAGATGACCAAGAACC
AGGTGTCCCTGACCTGTCTGGTGAAGGGCTTCTACCCCAGCGATATCGCCGTGGAGTGGGAGAGCAACGG
CCAGCCCGAGAACAACTACAAGACCACCCCCCCAGTGCTGGACAGCGACGGCAGCTTCTTCCTGTACAGC
AAGCTGACCGTGGACAAGTCCAGGTGGCAGCAGGGCAACGTGTTCAGCTGCAGCGTGATGCACGAGGCCC
TGCACAACCACTACACCCAGAAGTCCCTGAGCCTGAGCCCCGGCGGCAGCGGTCTTAATGATATTTTCGA
GGCTCAGAAGATTGAGTGGCATGAACACCACCACCATCACCACTAAGGCCGGCCTGTAGTCACTGGCACA
ACGCGTTACCCGGTAAGCCAATCGGGTATACACGGTCGTCATACTGCAGACAGGGTTCTTCTACTTTGCA
AGATAGTCTTGAGTAGTAAAATAAATAGATAGAGAAAATCAGCCTCGACTGTGCCTTCTAGTTGCCAGCC
ATCTGTTGTTTGCCCCTCCCCCGTGCCTTCCTTGACCCTGGAAGGTGCCACTCCCACTGTCCTTTCCTAA
TAAAATGAGGAAATTGCATCACAACACTCAACCCTATCTCGGTCTATTCTTTTGATTTATAAGGGATTTT
GCCGATTTCGGCCTATTGGTTAAAAAATGAGCTGATTTAACAAAAATTTAACGCGAATTAATTCTGTGGA
ATGTGTGTCAGTTAGGGTGTGGAAAGTCCCCAGGCTCCCCAGCAGGCAGAAGTATGCAAAGCATGCATCT
CAATTAGTCAGCAACCAGGTGTGGAAAGTCCCCAGGCTCCCCAGCAGGCAGAAGTATGCAAAGCATGCAT
CTCAATTAGTCAGCAACCATAGTCCCGCCCCTAACTCCGCCCATCCCGCCCCTAACTCCGCCCAGTTCCG
CCCATTCTCCGCCCCATGGCTGACTAATTTTTTTTATTTATGCAGAGGCCGAGGCCGCCTCTGCCTCTGA
GCTATTCCAGAAGTAGTGAGGAGGCTTTTTTGGAGGCCTAGGCTTTTGCAAAAAGCTCCCGGGAGCTTGT
ATATCCATTTTCGGATCTGATCAGCACGTGTTGACAATTAATCATCGGCATAGTATATCGGCATAGTATA
ATACGACAAGGTGAGGAACTAAACCATGACCGAGTACAAGCCCACGGTGCGCCTCGCCACCCGCGACGAC
GTCCCCAGGGCCGTACGCACCCTCGCCGCCGCGTTCGCCGACTACCCCGCCACGCGCCACACCGTCGATC
CGGACCGCCACATCGAGCGGGTCACCGAGCTGCAAGAACTCTTCCTCACGCGCGTCGGGCTCGACATCGG
CAAGGTGTGGGTCGCGGACGACGGCGCCGCGGTGGCGGTCTGGACCACGCCGGAGAGCGTCGAAGCGGGG
GCGGTGTTCGCCGAGATCGGCCCGCGCATGGCCGAGTTGAGCGGTTCCCGGCTGGCCGCGCAGCAACAGA
TGGAAGGCCTCCTGGCGCCGCACCGGCCCAAGGAGCCCGCGTGGTTCCTGGCCACCGTCGGCGTCTCGCC
CGACCACCAGGGCAAGGGTCTGGGCAGCGCCGTCGTGCTCCCCGGAGTGGAGGCGGCCGAGCGCGCCGGG
GTGCCCGCCTTCCTGGAGACATCCGCGCCCCGCAACCTCCCCTTCTACGAGCGGCTCGGCTTCACCGTCA
CCGCCGACGTCGAGGTGCCCGAAGGACCGCGCACCTGGTGCATGACCCGCAAGCCCGGTGCCTGACACGT
GCTACGAGATTTCGATTCCACCGCCGCCTTCTATGAAAGGTTGGGCTTCGGAATCGTTTTCCGGGACGCC
GGCTGGATGATCCTCCAGCGCGGGGATCTCATGCTGGAGTTCTTCGCCCACCCCAACTTGTTTATTGCAG
CTTATAATGGTTACAAATAAAGCAATAGCATCACAAATTTCACAAATAAAGCATTTTTTTCACTGCATTC
TAGTTGTGGTTTGTCCAAACTCATCAATGTATCTTATCATGTCTGTATACCGTCGACCTCTAGCTAGAGC
TTGGCGTAATCATGGTCATTACCAATGCTTAATCAGTGAGGCACCTATCTCAGCGATCTGTCTATTTCGT
TCATCCATAGTTGCCTGACTCCCCGTCGTGTAGATAACTACGATACGGGAGGGCTTACCATCTGGCCCCA
GCGCTGCGATGATACCGCGAGAACCACGCTCACCGGCTCCGGATTTATCAGCAATAAACCAGCCAGCCGG
AAGGGCCGAGCGCAGAAGTGGTCCTGCAACTTTATCCGCCTCCATCCAGTCTATTAATTGTTGCCGGGAA
GCTAGAGTAAGTAGTTCGCCAGTTAATAGTTTGCGCAACGTTGTTGCCATCGCTACAGGCATCGTGGTGT
CACGCTCGTCGTTTGGTATGGCTTCATTCAGCTCCGGTTCCCAACGATCAAGGCGAGTTACATGATCCCC
CATGTTGTGCAAAAAAGCGGTTAGCTCCTTCGGTCCTCCGATCGTTGTCAGAAGTAAGTTGGCCGCAGTG
TTATCACTCATGGTTATGGCAGCACTGCATAATTCTCTTACTGTCATGCCATCCGTAAGATGCTTTTCTG
TGACTGGTGAGTACTCAACCAAGTCATTCTGAGAATAGTGTATGCGGCGACCGAGTTGCTCTTGCCCGGC
GTCAATACGGGATAATACCGCGCCACATAGCAGAACTTTAAAAGTGCTCATCATTGGAAAACGTTCTTCG
GGGCGAAAACTCTCAAGGATCTTACCGCTGTTGAGATCCAGTTCGATGTAACCCACTCGTGCACCCAACT
GATCTTCAGCATCTTTTACTTTCACCAGCGTTTCTGGGTGAGCAAAAACAGGAAGGCAAAATGCCGCAAA
AAAGGGAATAAGGGCGACACGGAAATGTTGAATACTCATATTCTTCCTT
Features (pLannotate 1.2.2; 20 found; start..end, strand, type, name):
    119..143     -  CDS            KanR (fragment): aminoglycoside phosphotransferase; aph(3')-Ia; confers resistance to kanamycin
    254..842     +  rep_origin     ori: high-copy-number ColE1/pMB1/pBR322/pUC origin of replication
   1067..1084    +  terminator     rrnB T2 terminator (fragment): transcription terminator T2 from the E. coli rrnB gene
   1109..1128    -  CDS            lacZα (fragment): LacZα fragment of β-galactosidase; lacZ fragment
   1584..1600    +  protein_bind   lac operator: The lac repressor binds to the lac operator to inhibit transcription in E. coli. This inhibition can be relieved by adding lactose or isopropyl-β-D-thiogalactopyranoside (IPTG). lac repressor encoded by lacI
   1843..2146    +  enhancer       CMV enhancer: human cytomegalovirus immediate early enhancer
   2147..2350    +  promoter       CMV promoter: human cytomegalovirus (CMV) immediate early promoter
   2486..2529    +  intron         CMV intron (fragment): modified intron A from human cytomegalovirus
   2581..2599    +  promoter       SP6 promoter: promoter for bacteriophage SP6 RNA polymerase
   2603..2640    +  CDS            IgH signal sequence (fragment): signal sequence from the mouse immunoglobulin heavy chain variable region
   3145..4104    +  CDS            IGHG_RABIT: Experimental evidence at protein level: Swiss-Prot protein existence level 1. From Oryctolagus cuniculus (Rabbit).
   4319..4430    +  polyA_signal   bGH poly(A) signal: bovine growth hormone polyadenylation signal
   4431..4539    +  rep_origin     f1 ori (fragment): f1 bacteriophage origin of replication; arrow indicates direction of (+) strand synthesis
   4553..4882    +  promoter       SV40 promoter: SV40 enhancer and early promoter
   4930..4977    +  promoter       EM7 promoter: synthetic bacterial promoter&nbsp
   4996..5595    +  CDS            PuroR (fragment): puromycin N-acetyltransferase; pac from Streptomyces; confers resistance to puromycin
   5605..5730    +  CDS            ble (fragment): BLE_KLEPN - Experimental evidence at protein level: Swiss-Prot protein existence level 1. Binding protein with a strong affinity to the bleomycin family of antibiotics. Binds to CL990; an antimitotic-antibiotic compound. From Klebsiella pneumoniae.
   5725..5846    +  polyA_signal   SV40 poly(A) signal: SV40 polyadenylation signal
   5899..6759    -  CDS            AmpR: β-lactamase; bla; confers resistance to ampicillin, carbenicillin, and related antibiotics
   6762..89      -  promoter       AmpR promoter (fragment) (across the origin): bla
