[The description below was written by a language model from this plasmid's Addgene catalogue record and pLannotate feature annotations shown in this document.]
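Description:
pD649-HAsp-BTNL8-Fc(DAPA)-AviTag-6xHis is a mammalian expression plasmid built on the pD649 backbone for producing a secreted, soluble form of the human butyrophilin-like protein BTNL8. It is maintained in E. coli as a high-copy plasmid through a ColE1/pUC-type origin and selected with ampicillin via a full-length β-lactamase gene. The annotated sequence also carries an SV40 early promoter/EM7 promoter unit driving a puromycin N-acetyltransferase coding region followed by an SV40 polyadenylation signal, which would allow drug selection in mammalian cells, although the record does not list a mammalian selection marker. Small fragments annotated as KanR, lacZα, ble and f1 ori appear to be non-functional remnants.

The expression cassette consists of the CMV immediate-early enhancer and promoter, a short piece of CMV intron A and an SP6 promoter, followed by a signal sequence. The plasmid name designates this as an HA signal peptide, whereas the automated annotation matched it partially to a mouse IgH leader. Downstream lies the 663 bp BTNL8 extracellular domain, cloned between preserved restriction sites so that ectodomains can be exchanged. It is fused at its C-terminus to a human IgG Fc carrying the D265A and P329A (DAPA) substitutions, generally used to reduce Fc effector binding. The annotation tool labelled this region by homology to rabbit IgG heavy chain. An AviTag for site-specific enzymatic biotinylation and a 6xHis tag for metal-affinity purification follow, and a bGH polyadenylation signal ends the transcript.

The secreted, Fc-dimerised protein belongs to a collection made for screening interactions among human immunoglobulin-superfamily cell-surface proteins. The depositor cautions that some plasmids in the series may contain an IS4-like transposase insertion upstream of the CMV promoter. No such feature is annotated here.
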