Addgene plasmid #156661: pD649-HAsp-BTNL8-Fc(DAPA)-AviTag-6xHis
Purpose: Mammalian expression of cell-surface protein extracellular domain fused to Fc(DAPA)-Avi-6xHis. Protein is secreted from cells.
Depositing lab: Chris Garcia. Depositing organization: Stanford University. Publication: A Human IgSF Cell-Surface Interactome Reveals a Complex Network of Protein-Protein Interactions. Wojtowicz WM, Vielmetter J, Fernandes RA, Siepe DH, Eastman CL, Chisholm GB, Cox S, Klock H, Anderson PW, Rue SM, Miller JJ, Glaser SM, Bragstad ML, Vance J, Lam AW, Lesley SA, Zinn K, Garcia KC. Cell. 2020 Aug 20;182(4):1027-1043.e17. doi: 10.1016/j.cell.2020.07.025. PubMed 32822567.
Backbone
  Vector backbone: pD649
  Backbone size w/o insert (bp): 6106
  Vector type: Mammalian Expression
Growth in bacteria
  Bacterial resistance: Ampicillin, 100 μg/mL
  Growth temperature: 37°C
  Growth strain: DH5alpha
  Copy number: High Copy
Gene/Insert
  Gene/Insert name: BTNL8
  Species: H. sapiens (human)
  Insert size (bp): 663
  Mutation: Fc region of human IgG contains D265A and P329A mutations (DAPA)
  Entrez Gene: BTNL8 (a.k.a. BTN9.2)
  Promoter: CMV/SP6
  Tag / fusion protein: Fc(DAPA)-AviTag-6xHis (C terminal on backbone)
  Cloning method: Restriction Enzyme; 5′ cloning site GCGGCCGC (not destroyed); 3′ cloning site GGCGCGCC (not destroyed)
  Sequencing primers: 5′ ATTTAGGTGACACTATAG; 3′ CACGTACCAGTTGAACTTCACC
Resource information
  A portion of this plasmid was derived from a plasmid made by: synthesis by ThermoFisher
Terms and licenses: Academic/Nonprofit Terms; Industry Terms: Not Available to Industry
Depositor comments: Some plasmids in this collection may have an IS4-like element ISVsa5 family transposase upstream of the CMV promoter.
How to cite: pD649-HAsp-BTNL8-Fc(DAPA)-AviTag-6xHis was a gift from Chris Garcia (Addgene plasmid # 156661 ; http://n2t.net/addgene:156661 ; RRID:Addgene_156661)
