>Addgene plasmid #156661 | pD649-HAsp-BTNL8-Fc(DAPA)-AviTag-6xHis | depositor partial sequence | sequence record 302432 | insert (extracellular domain)
CAATGGCAAGTGTTTGGACCTGATAAGCCTGTGCAGGCCCTCGTGGGAGAAGATGCCGCCTTTAGCTGCT
TTCTGAGCCCCAAGACAAACGCCGAAGCCATGGAAGTGCGGTTCTTCAGAGGCCAGTTTAGCAGCGTGGT
GCACCTGTACAGAGATGGCAAGGACCAGCCTTTCATGCAGATGCCCCAGTACCAGGGCAGAACAAAGCTG
GTCAAGGACTCTATCGCCGAGGGCAGAATCAGCCTGCGGCTGGAAAACATCACAGTGCTGGATGCCGGCC
TGTACGGCTGTAGAATCAGCAGCCAGAGCTACTACCAGAAGGCCATCTGGGAGCTGCAAGTGTCTGCTCT
GGGAAGCGTGCCACTGATCAGCATCACAGGCTACGTGGACAGAGACATCCAGCTGCTGTGTCAGAGCAGC
GGCTGGTTTCCTAGACCTACCGCCAAGTGGAAGGGCCCTCAGGGCCAAGATCTGAGCACCGACAGCCGGA
CCAATAGAGACATGCACGGCCTGTTCGACGTGGAAATCTCCCTGACCGTGCAAGAGAATGCCGGCAGCAT
CAGCTGTAGCATGAGACACGCCCACCTGAGCAGAGAAGTGGAAAGCAGAGTGCAGATCGGCGACACCTTC
TTCGAGCCTATTAGCTGGCACCTGGCCACCAAA
